>Addgene plasmid #102559 | PB-SAM | depositor full sequence | sequence record 193885 | PB-SAM sequence 14443 bps
ACTCTTCCTTTTTCAATATTATTGAAGCATTTATCAGGGTTATTGTCTCATGAGCGGATACATATTTGAA
TGTATTTAGAAAAATAAACAAATAGGGGTTCCGCGCACATTTCCCCGAAAAGTGCCACCTGACGTCTAAG
AAACCATTATTATCATGACATTAACCTATAAAAATAGGCGTATCACGAGGCCCTTTCGTCTCGCGCGTTT
CGGTGATGACGGTGAAAACCTCTGACACATGCAGCTCCCGGAGACGGTCACAGCTTGTCTGTAAGCGGAT
GCCGGGAGCAGACAAGCCCGTCAGGGCGCGTCAGCGGGTGTTGGCGGGTGTCGGGGCTGGCTTAACTATG
CGGCATCAGAGCAGATTGTACTGAGAGTGCACCATATGGACATATTGTCGTTAGAACGCGGCTACAATTA
ATACATAACCTTATGTATCATACACATACGATTTAGGTGACACTATAGAACTCGACCTCGAGGCTGGCAC
GACAGGTTTCCCGACTGGAAAGCGGGCAGTGAGCGCAACGCAATTAATGTGAGTTAGCTCACTCATTAGG
CACCCCAGGCTTTACACTTTATGCTTCCGGCTCGTATGTTGTGTGGAATTGTGAGCGGATAACAATTTCA
CACAGGAAACAGCTATGACCATGATTACGCCAAGCTCGAAATTAACCCTCACTAAAGGGAACAAAAGCTG
GAGCTCGTCTTTGATCAAAACGCAAATCGACGAAAATGTGTCGGACAATATCAAGTCGATGAGCGAAAAA
CTAAAAAGGCTAGAATACGACAATCTCACAGACAGCGTTGAGATATACGGTATTCACGACAGCAGGCTGA
ATAATAAAAAAATTAGAAACTATTATTTAACCCTAGAAAGATAATCATATTGTGACGTACGTTAAAGATA
ATCATGCGTAAAATTGACGCATGTGTTTTATCGATCTGTATATCGAGGTTTATTTATTAATTTGAATAGA
TATTAAGTTTTATTATATTTACACTTACATACTAATAATAAATTCAACAAACAATTTATTTATGTTTATT
TATTTATTAAAAAAAAACAAAAACTCAAAATTTCTTCTATAAAGTAACAAAACTTTTAAACATTCTCTCT
TTTACAAAAATAAACTTATTTTGTACTTTAAAAACAGTCATGTTGTATTATAAAATAAGTAATTAGCTTA
ACTTATACATAATAGAAACAAATTATACTTATTAATTAATCGTGAGGCTCCGGTGCCCGTCAGTGGGCAG
AGCGCACATCGCCCACAGTCCCCGAGAAGTTGGGGGGAGGGGTCGGCAATTGAACCGGTGCCTAGAGAAG
GTGGCGCGGGGTAAACTGGGAAAGTGATGTCGTGTACTGGCTCCGCCTTTTTCCCGAGGGTGGGGGAGAA
CCGTATATAAGTGCAGTAGTCGCCGTGAACGTTCTTTTTCGCAACGGGTTTGCCGCCAGAACACAGGTAA
GTGCCGTGTGTGGTTCCCGCGGGCCTGGCCTCTTTACGGGTTATGGCCCTTGCGTGCCTTGAATTACTTC
CACCTGGCTGCAGTACGTGATTCTTGATCCCGAGCTTCGGGTTGGAAGTGGGTGGGAGAGTTCGAGGCCT
TGCGCTTAAGGAGCCCCTTCGCCTCGTGCTTGAGTTGAGGCCTGGCCTGGGCGCTGGGGCCGCCGCGTGC
GAATCTGGTGGCACCTTCGCGCCTGTCTCGCTGCTTTCGATAAGTCTCTAGCCATTTAAAATTTTTGATG
ACCTGCTGCGACGCTTTTTTTCTGGCAAGATAGTCTTGTAAATGCGGGCCAAGATCTGCACACTGGTATT
TCGGTTTTTGGGGCCGCGGGCGGCGACGGGGCCCGTGCGTCCCAGCGCACATGTTCGGCGAGGCGGGGCC
TGCGAGCGCGGCCACCGAGAATCGGACGGGGGTAGTCTCAAGCTGGCCGGCCTGCTCTGGTGCCTGGCCT
CGCGCCGCCGTGTATCGCCCCGCCCTGGGCGGCAAGGCTGGCCCGGTCGGCACCAGTTGCGTGAGCGGAA
AGATGGCCGCTTCCCGGCCCTGCTGCAGGGAGCTCAAAATGGAGGACGCGGCGCTCGGGAGAGCGGGCGG
GTGAGTCACCCACACAAAGGAAAAGGGCCTTTCCGTCCTCAGCCGTCGCTTCATGTGACTCCACGGAGTA
CCGGGCGCCGTCCAGGCACCTCGATTAGTTCTCGAGCTTTTGGAGTACGTCGTCTTTAGGTTGGGGGGAG
GGGTTTTATGCGATGGAGTTTCCCCACACTGAGTGGGTGGAGACTGAAGTTAGGCCAGCTTGGCACTTGA
TGTAATTCTCCTTGGAATTTGCCCTTTTTGAGTTTGGATCTTGGTTCATTCTCAAGCCTCAGACAGTGGT
TCAAAGTTTTTTTCTTCCATTTCAGGTGTCGTGAAGGTTTACCATGGCTTCAAACTTTACTCAGTTCGTG
CTCGTGGACAATGGTGGGACAGGGGATGTGACAGTGGCTCCTTCTAATTTCGCTAATGGGGTGGCAGAGT
GGATCAGCTCCAACTCACGGAGCCAGGCCTACAAGGTGACATGCAGCGTCAGGCAGTCTAGTGCCCAGAA
GAGAAAGTATACCATCAAGGTGGAGGTCCCCAAAGTGGCTACCCAGACAGTGGGCGGAGTCGAACTGCCT
GTCGCCGCTTGGAGGTCCTACCTGAACATGGAGCTCACTATCCCAATTTTCGCTACCAATTCTGACTGTG
AACTCATCGTGAAGGCAATGCAGGGGCTCCTCAAAGACGGTAATCCTATCCCTTCCGCCATCGCCGCTAA
CTCAGGTATCTACAGCGCTGGAGGAGGTGGAAGCGGAGGAGGAGGAAGCGGAGGAGGAGGTAGCGGACCT
AAGAAAAAGAGGAAGGTGGCGGCCGCTGGATCCCCTTCAGGGCAGATCAGCAACCAGGCCCTGGCTCTGG
CCCCTAGCTCCGCTCCAGTGCTGGCCCAGACTATGGTGCCCTCTAGTGCTATGGTGCCTCTGGCCCAGCC
ACCTGCTCCAGCCCCTGTGCTGACCCCAGGACCACCCCAGTCACTGAGCGCTCCAGTGCCCAAGTCTACA
CAGGCCGGCGAGGGGACTCTGAGTGAAGCTCTGCTGCACCTGCAGTTCGACGCTGATGAGGACCTGGGAG
CTCTGCTGGGGAACAGCACCGATCCCGGAGTGTTCACAGATCTGGCCTCCGTGGACAACTCTGAGTTTCA
GCAGCTGCTGAATCAGGGCGTGTCCATGTCTCATAGTACAGCCGAACCAATGCTGATGGAGTACCCCGAA
GCCATTACCCGGCTGGTGACCGGCAGCCAGCGGCCCCCCGACCCCGCTCCAACTCCCCTGGGAACCAGCG
GCCTGCCTAATGGGCTGTCCGGAGATGAAGACTTCTCAAGCATCGCTGATATGGACTTTAGTGCCCTGCT
GTCACAGATTTCCTCTAGTGGGCAGGGAGGAGGTGGAAGCGGCTTCAGCGTGGACACCAGTGCCCTGCTG
GACCTGTTCAGCCCCTCGGTGACCGTGCCCGACATGAGCCTGCCTGACCTTGACAGCAGCCTGGCCAGTA
TCCAAGAGCTCCTGTCTCCCCAGGAGCCCCCCAGGCCTCCCGAGGCAGAGAACAGCAGCCCGGATTCAGG
GAAGCAGCTGGTGCACTACACAGCGCAGCCGCTGTTCCTGCTGGACCCCGGCTCCGTGGACACCGGGAGC
AACGACCTGCCGGTGCTGTTTGAGCTGGGAGAGGGCTCCTACTTCTCCGAAGGGGACGGCTTCGCCGAGG
ACCCCACCATCTCCCTGCTGACAGGCTCGGAGCCTCCCAAAGCCAAGGACCCCACTGTCTCCTGTACAGG
CAGTGGAGAGGGCAGAGGAAGTCTGCTAACATGCGGTGACGTCGAGGAGAATCCTGGCCCAACCATGAAA
AAGCCTGAACTCACCGCTACCTCTGTCGAGAAGTTTCTGATCGAAAAGTTCGACAGCGTCTCCGACCTGA
TGCAGCTCTCCGAGGGCGAAGAATCTCGGGCTTTCAGCTTCGATGTGGGAGGGCGTGGATATGTCCTGCG
GGTGAATAGCTGCGCCGATGGTTTCTACAAAGATCGCTATGTTTATCGGCACTTTGCATCCGCCGCTCTC
CCTATTCCCGAAGTGCTTGACATTGGGGAGTTCAGCGAGAGCCTGACCTATTGCATCTCCCGCCGTGCAC
AGGGTGTCACCTTGCAAGACCTGCCTGAAACCGAACTGCCCGCTGTTCTCCAGCCCGTCGCCGAGGCCAT
GGATGCCATCGCTGCCGCCGATCTTAGCCAGACCAGCGGGTTCGGCCCATTCGGACCTCAAGGAATCGGT
CAATACACTACATGGCGCGATTTCATCTGCGCTATTGCTGATCCCCATGTGTATCACTGGCAAACTGTGA
TGGACGACACCGTCAGTGCCTCCGTCGCCCAGGCTCTCGATGAGCTGATGCTTTGGGCCGAGGACTGCCC
CGAAGTCCGGCACCTCGTGCACGCCGATTTCGGCTCCAACAATGTCCTGACCGACAATGGCCGCATAACA
GCCGTCATTGACTGGAGCGAGGCCATGTTCGGGGATTCCCAATACGAGGTCGCCAACATCTTCTTCTGGA
GGCCCTGGTTGGCTTGTATGGAGCAGCAGACCCGCTACTTCGAGCGGAGGCATCCCGAGCTTGCAGGATC
TCCTCGGCTCCGGGCTTATATGCTCCGCATTGGTCTTGACCAACTCTATCAGAGCTTGGTTGACGGCAAT
TTCGATGATGCAGCTTGGGCTCAGGGTCGCTGCGACGCAATCGTCCGGTCCGGAGCCGGGACTGTCGGGC
GTACACAAATCGCCCGCAGAAGCGCTGCCGTCTGGACCGATGGCTGTGTGGAAGTGCTCGCCGATAGTGG
AAACAGACGCCCCAGCACTCGTCCTAGGGCAAAGGATCTGCAGTAAAAACGATCATAATCAGCCATACCA
CATTTGTAGAGGTTTTACTTGCTTTAAAAAACCTCCCACACCTCCCCCTGAACCTGAAACATAAAATGAA
TGCAATTGTTGTTGTTAACTTGTTTATTGCAGCTTATAATGGTTACAAATAAAGCAATAGCATCACAAAT
TTCACAAATAAAGCATTTTTTTCACTGCATTCTAGTTGTGGTTTGTCCAAACTCATCAATGTATCTTAGA
CATTGATTATTGACTAGTTATTAATAGTAATCAATTACGGGGTCATTAGTTCATAGCCCATATATGGAGT
TCCGCGTTACATAACTTACGGTAAATGGCCCGCCTGGCTGACCGCCCAACGACCCCCGCCCATTGACGTC
AATAATGACGTATGTTCCCATAGTAACGCCAATAGGGACTTTCCATTGACGTCAATGGGTGGACTATTTA
CGGTAAACTGCCCACTTGGCAGTACATCAAGTGTATCATATGCCAAGTACGCCCCCTATTGACGTCAATG
ACGGTAAATGGCCCGCCTGGCATTATGCCCAGTACATGACCTTATGGGACTTTCCTACTTGGCAGTACAT
CTACGTATTAGTCATCGCTATTACCATGGGTCGAGGTGAGCCCCACGTTCTGCTTCACTCTCCCCATCTC
CCCCCCCTCCCCACCCCCAATTTTGTATTTATTTATTTTTTAATTATTTTGTGCAGCGATGGGGGCGGGG
GGGGGGGGGGCGCGCGCCAGGCGGGGCGGGGCGGGGCGAGGGGCGGGGCGGGGCGAGGCGGAGAGGTGCG
GCGGCAGCCAATCAGAGCGGCGCGCTCCGAAAGTTTCCTTTTATGGCGAGGCGGCGGCGGCGGCGGCCCT
ATAAAAAGCGAAGCGCGCGGCGGGCGGGAGTCGCTGCGTTGCCTTCGCCCCGTGCCCCGCTCCGCGCCGC
CTCGCGCCGCCCGCCCCGGCTCTGACTGACCGCGTTACTCCCACAGGTGAGCGGGCGGGACGGCCCTTCT
CCTCCGGGCTGTAATTAGCGCTTGGTTTAATGACGGCTCGTTTCTTTTCTGTGGCTGCGTGAAAGCCTTA
AAGGGCTCCGGGAGGGCCCTTTGTGCGGGGGGGAGCGGCTCGGGGGGTGCGTGCGTGTGTGTGTGCGTGG
GGAGCGCCGCGTGCGGCCCGCGCTGCCCGGCGGCTGTGAGCGCTGCGGGCGCGGCGCGGGGCTTTGTGCG
CTCCGCGTGTGCGCGAGGGGAGCGCGGCCGGGGGCGGTGCCCCGCGGTGCGGGGGGGCTGCGAGGGGAAC
AAAGGCTGCGTGCGGGGTGTGTGCGTGGGGGGGTGAGCAGGGGGTGTGGGCGCGGCGGTCGGGCTGTAAC
CCCCCCCTGCACCCCCCTCCCCGAGTTGCTGAGCACGGCCCGGCTTCGGGTGCGGGGCTCCGTGCGGGGC
GTGGCGCGGGGCTCGCCGTGCCGGGCGGGGGGTGGCGGCAGGTGGGGGTGCCGGGCGGGGCGGGGCCGCC
TCGGGCCGGGGAGGGCTCGGGGGAGGGGCGCGGCGGCCCCGGAGCGCCGGCGGCTGTCGAGGCGCGGCGA
GCCGCAGCCATTGCCTTTTATGGTAATCGTGCGAGAGGGCGCAGGGACTTCCTTTGTCCCAAATCTGGCG
GAGCCGAAATCTGGGAGGCGCCGCCGCACCCCCTCTAGCGGGCGCGGGCGAAGCGGTGCGGCGCCGGCAG
GAAGGAAATGGGCGGGGAGGGCCTTCGTGCGTCGCCGCGCCGCCGTCCCCTTCTCCATCTCCAGCCTCGG
GGCTGCCGCAGGGGGACGGCTGCCTTCGGGGGGGACGGGGCAGGGCGGGGTTCGGCTTCTGGCGTGTGAC
CGGCGGCTCTAGAGCCTCTGCTAACCATGTTCATGCCTTCTTCTTTTTCCTACAGCTCCTGGGCAACGTG
CTGGTTATTGTGCTGTCTCATCATTTTGGCAAAGATTTACCATGAAAAGGCCGGCGGCCACGAAAAAGGC
CGGCCAGGCAAAAAAGAAAAAGGACAAGAAGTACAGCATCGGCCTGGCCATCGGCACCAACTCTGTGGGC
TGGGCCGTGATCACCGACGAGTACAAGGTGCCCAGCAAGAAATTCAAGGTGCTGGGCAACACCGACCGGC
ACAGCATCAAGAAGAACCTGATCGGAGCCCTGCTGTTCGACAGCGGCGAAACAGCCGAGGCCACCCGGCT
GAAGAGAACCGCCAGAAGAAGATACACCAGACGGAAGAACCGGATCTGCTATCTGCAAGAGATCTTCAGC
AACGAGATGGCCAAGGTGGACGACAGCTTCTTCCACAGACTGGAAGAGTCCTTCCTGGTGGAAGAGGATA
AGAAGCACGAGCGGCACCCCATCTTCGGCAACATCGTGGACGAGGTGGCCTACCACGAGAAGTACCCCAC
CATCTACCACCTGAGAAAGAAACTGGTGGACAGCACCGACAAGGCCGACCTGCGGCTGATCTATCTGGCC
CTGGCCCACATGATCAAGTTCCGGGGCCACTTCCTGATCGAGGGCGACCTGAACCCCGACAACAGCGACG
TGGACAAGCTGTTCATCCAGCTGGTGCAGACCTACAACCAGCTGTTCGAGGAAAACCCCATCAACGCCAG
CGGCGTGGACGCCAAGGCCATCCTGTCTGCCAGACTGAGCAAGAGCAGACGGCTGGAAAATCTGATCGCC
CAGCTGCCCGGCGAGAAGAAGAATGGCCTGTTCGGCAACCTGATTGCCCTGAGCCTGGGCCTGACCCCCA
ACTTCAAGAGCAACTTCGACCTGGCCGAGGATGCCAAACTGCAGCTGAGCAAGGACACCTACGACGACGA
CCTGGACAACCTGCTGGCCCAGATCGGCGACCAGTACGCCGACCTGTTTCTGGCCGCCAAGAACCTGTCC
GACGCCATCCTGCTGAGCGACATCCTGAGAGTGAACACCGAGATCACCAAGGCCCCCCTGAGCGCCTCTA
TGATCAAGAGATACGACGAGCACCACCAGGACCTGACCCTGCTGAAAGCTCTCGTGCGGCAGCAGCTGCC
TGAGAAGTACAAAGAGATTTTCTTCGACCAGAGCAAGAACGGCTACGCCGGCTACATTGACGGCGGAGCC
AGCCAGGAAGAGTTCTACAAGTTCATCAAGCCCATCCTGGAAAAGATGGACGGCACCGAGGAACTGCTCG
TGAAGCTGAACAGAGAGGACCTGCTGCGGAAGCAGCGGACCTTCGACAACGGCAGCATCCCCCACCAGAT
CCACCTGGGAGAGCTGCACGCCATTCTGCGGCGGCAGGAAGATTTTTACCCATTCCTGAAGGACAACCGG
GAAAAGATCGAGAAGATCCTGACCTTCCGCATCCCCTACTACGTGGGCCCTCTGGCCAGGGGAAACAGCA
GATTCGCCTGGATGACCAGAAAGAGCGAGGAAACCATCACCCCCTGGAACTTCGAGGAAGTGGTGGACAA
GGGCGCTTCCGCCCAGAGCTTCATCGAGCGGATGACCAACTTCGATAAGAACCTGCCCAACGAGAAGGTG
CTGCCCAAGCACAGCCTGCTGTACGAGTACTTCACCGTGTATAACGAGCTGACCAAAGTGAAATACGTGA
CCGAGGGAATGAGAAAGCCCGCCTTCCTGAGCGGCGAGCAGAAAAAGGCCATCGTGGACCTGCTGTTCAA
GACCAACCGGAAAGTGACCGTGAAGCAGCTGAAAGAGGACTACTTCAAGAAAATCGAGTGCTTCGACTCC
GTGGAAATCTCCGGCGTGGAAGATCGGTTCAACGCCTCCCTGGGCACATACCACGATCTGCTGAAAATTA
TCAAGGACAAGGACTTCCTGGACAATGAGGAAAACGAGGACATTCTGGAAGATATCGTGCTGACCCTGAC
ACTGTTTGAGGACAGAGAGATGATCGAGGAACGGCTGAAAACCTATGCCCACCTGTTCGACGACAAAGTG
ATGAAGCAGCTGAAGCGGCGGAGATACACCGGCTGGGGCAGGCTGAGCCGGAAGCTGATCAACGGCATCC
GGGACAAGCAGTCCGGCAAGACAATCCTGGATTTCCTGAAGTCCGACGGCTTCGCCAACAGAAACTTCAT
GCAGCTGATCCACGACGACAGCCTGACCTTTAAAGAGGACATCCAGAAAGCCCAGGTGTCCGGCCAGGGC
GATAGCCTGCACGAGCACATTGCCAATCTGGCCGGCAGCCCCGCCATTAAGAAGGGCATCCTGCAGACAG
TGAAGGTGGTGGACGAGCTCGTGAAAGTGATGGGCCGGCACAAGCCCGAGAACATCGTGATCGAAATGGC
CAGAGAGAACCAGACCACCCAGAAGGGACAGAAGAACAGCCGCGAGAGAATGAAGCGGATCGAAGAGGGC
ATCAAAGAGCTGGGCAGCCAGATCCTGAAAGAACACCCCGTGGAAAACACCCAGCTGCAGAACGAGAAGC
TGTACCTGTACTACCTGCAGAATGGGCGGGATATGTACGTGGACCAGGAACTGGACATCAACCGGCTGTC
CGACTACGATGTGGACCACATCGTGCCTCAGAGCTTTCTGAAGGACGACTCCATCGACAACAAGGTGCTG
ACCAGAAGCGACAAGGCCCGGGGCAAGAGCGACAACGTGCCCTCCGAAGAGGTCGTGAAGAAGATGAAGA
ACTACTGGCGGCAGCTGCTGAACGCCAAGCTGATTACCCAGAGAAAGTTCGACAATCTGACCAAGGCCGA
GAGAGGCGGCCTGAGCGAACTGGATAAGGCCGGCTTCATCAAGAGACAGCTGGTGGAAACCCGGCAGATC
ACAAAGCACGTGGCACAGATCCTGGACTCCCGGATGAACACTAAGTACGACGAGAATGACAAGCTGATCC
GGGAAGTGAAAGTGATCACCCTGAAGTCCAAGCTGGTGTCCGATTTCCGGAAGGATTTCCAGTTTTACAA
AGTGCGCGAGATCAACAACTACCACCACGCCCACGACGCCTACCTGAACGCCGTCGTGGGAACCGCCCTG
ATCAAAAAGTACCCTAAGCTGGAAAGCGAGTTCGTGTACGGCGACTACAAGGTGTACGACGTGCGGAAGA
TGATCGCCAAGAGCGAGCAGGAAATCGGCAAGGCTACCGCCAAGTACTTCTTCTACAGCAACATCATGAA
CTTTTTCAAGACCGAGATTACCCTGGCCAACGGCGAGATCCGGAAGCGGCCTCTGATCGAGACAAACGGC
GAAACCGGGGAGATCGTGTGGGATAAGGGCCGGGATTTTGCCACCGTGCGGAAAGTGCTGAGCATGCCCC
AAGTGAATATCGTGAAAAAGACCGAGGTGCAGACAGGCGGCTTCAGCAAAGAGTCTATCCTGCCCAAGAG
GAACAGCGATAAGCTGATCGCCAGAAAGAAGGACTGGGACCCTAAGAAGTACGGCGGCTTCGACAGCCCC
ACCGTGGCCTATTCTGTGCTGGTGGTGGCCAAAGTGGAAAAGGGCAAGTCCAAGAAACTGAAGAGTGTGA
AAGAGCTGCTGGGGATCACCATCATGGAAAGAAGCAGCTTCGAGAAGAATCCCATCGACTTTCTGGAAGC
CAAGGGCTACAAAGAAGTGAAAAAGGACCTGATCATCAAGCTGCCTAAGTACTCCCTGTTCGAGCTGGAA
AACGGCCGGAAGAGAATGCTGGCCTCTGCCGGCGAACTGCAGAAGGGAAACGAACTGGCCCTGCCCTCCA
AATATGTGAACTTCCTGTACCTGGCCAGCCACTATGAGAAGCTGAAGGGCTCCCCCGAGGATAATGAGCA
GAAACAGCTGTTTGTGGAACAGCACAAGCACTACCTGGACGAGATCATCGAGCAGATCAGCGAGTTCTCC
AAGAGAGTGATCCTGGCCGACGCTAATCTGGACAAAGTGCTGTCCGCCTACAACAAGCACCGGGATAAGC
CCATCAGAGAGCAGGCCGAGAATATCATCCACCTGTTTACCCTGACCAATCTGGGAGCCCCTGCCGCCTT
CAAGTACTTTGACACCACCATCGACCGGAAGAGGTACACCAGCACCAAAGAGGTGCTGGACGCCACCCTG
ATCCACCAGAGCATCACCGGCCTGTACGAGACACGGATCGACCTGTCTCAGCTGGGAGGCGACAGCGCTG
GAGGAGGTGGAAGCGGAGGAGGAGGAAGCGGAGGAGGAGGTAGCGGACCTAAGAAAAAGAGGAAGGTGGC
GGCCGCTGGATCCGGACGGGCTGACGCATTGGACGATTTTGATCTGGATATGCTGGGAAGTGACGCCCTC
GATGATTTTGACCTTGACATGCTTGGTTCGGATGCCCTTGATGACTTTGACCTCGACATGCTCGGCAGTG
ACGCCCTTGATGATTTCGACCTGGACATGCTGATTAACTGTACAGGCAGTGGAGAGGGCAGAGGAAGTCT
GCTAACATGCGGTGACGTCGAGGAGAATCCTGGCCCAATGGCCAAGCCTTTGTCTCAAGAAGAATCCACC
CTCATTGAAAGAGCAACGGCTACAATCAACAGCATCCCCATCTCTGAAGACTACAGCGTCGCCAGCGCAG
CTCTCTCTAGCGACGGCCGCATCTTCACTGGTGTCAATGTATATCATTTTACTGGGGGACCTTGTGCAGA
ACTCGTGGTGCTGGGCACTGCTGCTGCTGCGGCAGCTGGCAACCTGACTTGTATCGTCGCGATCGGAAAT
GAGAACAGGGGCATCTTGAGCCCCTGCGGACGGTGCCGACAGGTGCTTCTCGATCTGCATCCTGGGATCA
AAGCCATAGTGAAGGACAGTGATGGACAGCCGACGGCAGTTGGGATTCGTGAATTGCTGCCCTCTGGTTA
TGTGTGGGAGGGCTAAAAATGTCGACGGTACCGCGGGCCCGGGATCCTCTAGATCATAATCAGCCATACC
ACATTTGTAGAGGTTTTACTTGCTTTAAAAAACCTCCCACACCTCCCCCTGAACCTGAAACATAAAATGA
ATGCAATTGTTGTTGTTAACTTGTTTATTGCAGCTTATAATGGTTACAAATAAAGCAATAGCATCACAAA
TTTCACAAATAAAGCATTTTTTTCACTGCATTCTAGTTGTGGTTTGTCCAAACTCATCAATGTATCTTAA
TTTAAATCCATCGAAGCAGCTCCAGCCTACACAATCGCTCAAGACGTGTAATGCTTTTATTATATATTAG
TCACGATATCTATAACAAGAAAATATATATATAATAAGTTATCACGTAAGTAGAACATGAAATAACAATA
TAATTATCGTATGAGTTAAATCTTAAAAGTCACGTAAAAGATAATCATGCGTCATTTTGACTCACGCGGT
CGTTATAGTTCAAAATCAGTGACACTTACCGCATTGACAAGCACGCCTCACGGGAGCTCCAAGCGGCGAC
TGAGATGTCCTAAATGCACAGCGACGGATTCGCGCTATTTAGAAAGAGAGAGCAATATTTCAAGAATGCA
TGCGTCAATTTTACGCAGACTATCTTTCTAGGGTTAAAAAAGATTTGCGCTTTACTCGACCTAAACTTTA
AACACGTCATAGAATCTTCGTTTGACAAAAACCACATTGTGGGGTACCGAGCTCGAATTCATCGATGATA
TCAGATCTGCCGGTCTCCCTATAGTGAGTCGTATTAATTTCGATAAGCCAGGTTAACCTGCATTAATGAA
TCGGCCAACGCGCGGGGAGAGGCGGTTTGCGTATTGGGCGCTCTTCCGCTTCCTCGCTCACTGACTCGCT
GCGCTCGGTCGTTCGGCTGCGGCGAGCGGTATCAGCTCACTCAAAGGCGGTAATACGGTTATCCACAGAA
TCAGGGGATAACGCAGGAAAGAACATGTGAGCAAAAGGCCAGCAAAAGGCCAGGAACCGTAAAAAGGCCG
CGTTGCTGGCGTTTTTCCATAGGCTCCGCCCCCCTGACGAGCATCACAAAAATCGACGCTCAAGTCAGAG
GTGGCGAAACCCGACAGGACTATAAAGATACCAGGCGTTTCCCCCTGGAAGCTCCCTCGTGCGCTCTCCT
GTTCCGACCCTGCCGCTTACCGGATACCTGTCCGCCTTTCTCCCTTCGGGAAGCGTGGCGCTTTCTCATA
GCTCACGCTGTAGGTATCTCAGTTCGGTGTAGGTCGTTCGCTCCAAGCTGGGCTGTGTGCACGAACCCCC
CGTTCAGCCCGACCGCTGCGCCTTATCCGGTAACTATCGTCTTGAGTCCAACCCGGTAAGACACGACTTA
TCGCCACTGGCAGCAGCCACTGGTAACAGGATTAGCAGAGCGAGGTATGTAGGCGGTGCTACAGAGTTCT
TGAAGTGGTGGCCTAACTACGGCTACACTAGAAGAACAGTATTTGGTATCTGCGCTCTGCTGAAGCCAGT
TACCTTCGGAAAAAGAGTTGGTAGCTCTTGATCCGGCAAACAAACCACCGCTGGTAGCGGTGGTTTTTTT
GTTTGCAAGCAGCAGATTACGCGCAGAAAAAAAGGATCTCAAGAAGATCCTTTGATCTTTTCTACGGGGT
CTGACGCTCAGTGGAACGAAAACTCACGTTAAGGGATTTTGGTCATGAGATTATCAAAAAGGATCTTCAC
CTAGATCCTTTTAAATTAAAAATGAAGTTTTAAATCAATCTAAAGTATATATGAGTAAACTTGGTCTGAC
AGTTACCAATGCTTAATCAGTGAGGCACCTATCTCAGCGATCTGTCTATTTCGTTCATCCATAGTTGCCT
GACTCCCCGTCGTGTAGATAACTACGATACGGGAGGGCTTACCATCTGGCCCCAGTGCTGCAATGATACC
GCGAGACCCACGCTCACCGGCTCCAGATTTATCAGCAATAAACCAGCCAGCCGGAAGGGCCGAGCGCAGA
AGTGGTCCTGCAACTTTATCCGCCTCCATCCAGTCTATTAATTGTTGCCGGGAAGCTAGAGTAAGTAGTT
CGCCAGTTAATAGTTTGCGCAACGTTGTTGCCATTGCTACAGGCATCGTGGTGTCACGCTCGTCGTTTGG
TATGGCTTCATTCAGCTCCGGTTCCCAACGATCAAGGCGAGTTACATGATCCCCCATGTTGTGCAAAAAA
GCGGTTAGCTCCTTCGGTCCTCCGATCGTTGTCAGAAGTAAGTTGGCCGCAGTGTTATCACTCATGGTTA
TGGCAGCACTGCATAATTCTCTTACTGTCATGCCATCCGTAAGATGCTTTTCTGTGACTGGTGAGTACTC
AACCAAGTCATTCTGAGAATAGTGTATGCGGCGACCGAGTTGCTCTTGCCCGGCGTCAATACGGGATAAT
ACCGCGCCACATAGCAGAACTTTAAAAGTGCTCATCATTGGAAAACGTTCTTCGGGGCGAAAACTCTCAA
GGATCTTACCGCTGTTGAGATCCAGTTCGATGTAACCCACTCGTGCACCCAACTGATCTTCAGCATCTTT
TACTTTCACCAGCGTTTCTGGGTGAGCAAAAACAGGAAGGCAAAATGCCGCAAAAAAGGGAATAAGGGCG
ACACGGAAATGTTGAATACTCAT
Features (pLannotate 1.2.2; 32 found; start..end, strand, type, name):
      1..105     -  promoter       AmpR promoter: bla
    200..235     +  CDS            rop (fragment): Rop protein, which maintains plasmids at low copy number; rop
    337..388     +  misc_feature   bom (fragment): basis of mobility region from pBR322
    451..469     +  promoter       SP6 promoter: promoter for bacteriophage SP6 RNA polymerase
    483..522     +  CDS            lacI (fragment): lac repressor; lacI; The lac repressor binds to the lac operator to inhibit transcription in E. coli. This inhibition can be relieved by adding lactose or isopropyl-β-D-thiogalactopyranoside (IPTG).
    535..556     +  protein_bind   CAP binding site: CAP binding activates transcription in the presence of cAMP. E. coli catabolite activator protein
    571..601     +  promoter       lac promoter: promoter for the E. coli lac operon
    605..627     +  protein_bind   lac operator (fragment): The lac repressor binds to the lac operator to inhibit transcription in E. coli. This inhibition can be relieved by adding lactose or isopropyl-β-D-thiogalactopyranoside (IPTG). lac repressor encoded by lacI
    670..688     +  promoter       T3 promoter: promoter for bacteriophage T3 RNA polymerase
    690..869     +  CDS            FP (fragment): FP25_NPVAC - Experimental evidence at protein level: Swiss-Prot protein existence level 1. From Autographa californica nuclear polyhedrosis virus (AcMNPV).
   1236..2414    +  promoter       EF-1α promoter: strong constitutive promoter for human elongation factor EF-1α
   2424..2813    +  CDS            CAPSD_BPMS2: Experimental evidence at protein level: Swiss-Prot protein existence level 1. Acts as a translational repressor of viral replicase synthesis late in infection. This latter function is the result of capsid protein interaction with an RNA hairpin which contains the replicase ribosome-binding site. From Escherichia phage MS2 (Bacteriophage MS2).
   2904..3446    +  CDS            Rela (fragment): TF65_MOUSE - Also known as Nfkb3. Experimental evidence at protein level: Swiss-Prot protein existence level 1. NF-kappa-B is a pleiotropic transcription factor present in almost all cell types and is the endpoint of a series of signal transduction events that are initiated by a vast array of stimuli related to many biological processes such as inflammation, immunity, differentiation, cell growth, tumorigenesis and apoptosis. NF-kappa-B is a homo- or heterodimeric complex formed by the Rel-like domain- containing proteins RELA/p65, RELB, NFKB1/p105, NFKB1/p50, REL and NFKB2/p52. The heterodime
   3471..3842    +  CDS            HSF1: C-terminal activation domain from the human heat shock transcription factor HSF1
   3915..4936    +  CDS            HygR (fragment): hygromycin B phosphotransferase confers resistance to hygromycin
   4951..5034    +  CDS            large T antigen (fragment): large T antigen from SV40 (simian virus 40)
   5057..5178    +  polyA_signal   SV40 poly(A) signal: SV40 polyadenylation signal
   5179..5558    +  enhancer       CMV enhancer: human cytomegalovirus immediate early enhancer
   5561..5836    +  promoter       chicken β-actin promoter: No description available
   5837..6845    +  intron         chimeric intron: chimera between introns from chicken β-actin and rabbit β-globin
   6905..6952    +  CDS            nucleoplasmin NLS: bipartite nuclear localization signal from nucleoplasmin
   6952..11053   +  CDS            dCas9 (fragment): catalytically dead mutant of the Cas9 endonuclease from the Streptococcus pyogenes Type II CRISPR/Cas system RNA-guided DNA-binding protein that lacks endonuclease activity due to the D10A mutation in the RuvC catalytic domain and the N863A mutation in the HNH catalytic domain
  11378..11776   +  CDS            BSD: blasticidin S deaminase; Aspergillus terreus BSD; confers resistance to blasticidin
  11781..11807   +  misc_feature   MCS (fragment): multiple cloning site
  11812..11895   +  CDS            large T antigen (fragment): large T antigen from SV40 (simian virus 40)
  11918..12039   +  polyA_signal   SV40 poly(A) signal: SV40 polyadenylation signal
  12424..12501   +  CDS            FP (fragment): FP25_NPVAC - Experimental evidence at protein level: Swiss-Prot protein existence level 1. From Autographa californica nuclear polyhedrosis virus (AcMNPV).
  12502..12520   -  misc_feature   MCS (fragment): pUC18/19 multiple cloning site
  12548..12566   -  promoter       T7 promoter: promoter for bacteriophage T7 RNA polymerase
  12588..12641   -  CDS            lacI (fragment): lac repressor; lacI; The lac repressor binds to the lac operator to inhibit transcription in E. coli. This inhibition can be relieved by adding lactose or isopropyl-β-D-thiogalactopyranoside (IPTG).
  12824..13412   -  rep_origin     ori: high-copy-number ColE1/pMB1/pBR322/pUC origin of replication
  13583..14443   -  CDS            AmpR: β-lactamase; bla; confers resistance to ampicillin, carbenicillin, and related antibiotics
