[The description below was written by a language model from this plasmid's Addgene catalogue record and pLannotate feature annotations shown in this document.]
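Description:
PB-SAM is a 14.4 kb piggyBac transposon plasmid for mammalian expression that delivers the protein components of the CRISPR synergistic activation mediator (SAM) system in a single vector. It is propagated in E. coli as a high-copy plasmid through a ColE1/pUC-type origin with ampicillin resistance (bla). The feature table does not explicitly annotate the piggyBac terminal repeats. However, short fragments matching the baculovirus FP25 locus sit on either side of the payload, which probably reflects the flanking sequence carried along with the transposon ends. Small remnants of lac, rop and bom sequences and the SP6, T3 and T7 phage promoters are backbone leftovers.

Two tandem expression cassettes lie in the same orientation between the transposon arms. In the first, the EF-1α promoter drives the MS2 coat protein (N55K variant) fused to the p65 (RelA) and HSF1 activation domains. A T2A peptide links this fusion to hygromycin phosphotransferase, and the cassette ends in an SV40 poly(A) signal. In the second, a CAG promoter (CMV enhancer, chicken β-actin promoter and chimeric intron) drives NLS-tagged, nuclease-dead S. pyogenes Cas9 (D10A, N863A) fused to VP64. This is joined through T2A to blasticidin S deaminase and is also terminated by an SV40 poly(A). Both cassettes were derived from earlier SAM plasmids.

When piggyBac transposase is supplied separately, the region between the arms integrates into the genome, and dual hygromycin/blasticidin selection enriches for stable cells expressing both activator components. The vector encodes no guide RNA. Targeted transcriptional activation of endogenous genes requires separately supplied sgRNAs bearing MS2 hairpins, which recruit MS2-p65-HSF1 to dCas9-VP64 bound at the promoter.
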