Addgene plasmid #102559: PB-SAM
Purpose: Piggybac transposon vector encoding dCAS9-VP64 and MS2-P65-HSF1 activator helper complex.
Depositing lab: Ying Liu. Depositing organization: University of Texas Health Science Center at Houston. Publication: One-Step piggyBac Transposon-Based CRISPR/Cas9 Activation of Multiple Genes. Li S, Zhang A, Xue H, Li D, Liu Y. Mol Ther Nucleic Acids. 2017 Sep 15;8:64-76. doi: 10.1016/j.omtn.2017.06.007. Epub 2017 Jun 15. PubMed 28918057.
Backbone
  Vector backbone: piggybac
  Backbone size w/o insert (bp): 3902
  Total vector size (bp): 14443
  Vector type: Mammalian Expression, CRISPR ; piggybac transposon
  Selectable markers: Hygromycin, Blasticidin
Growth in bacteria
  Bacterial resistance: Ampicillin, 100 μg/mL
  Growth temperature: 37°C
  Growth strain: DH5alpha
  Copy number: High Copy
Gene/Insert 1
  Gene/Insert name: MS2-P65-HSF1_T2A_Hygro
  Species: H. sapiens (human), Synthetic
  Insert size (bp): 2523
  Mutation: N55K in MS2
  Promoter: EF1A
  Cloning method: Gibson Cloning
  Sequencing primers: 5′ gcacttgatgtaattctc; 3′ cgtaagttatgtaacgcg
Gene/Insert 2
  Gene/Insert name: dCAS9(D10A, N863A)-VP64_T2A_Blast
  Species: Synthetic; S. pyogenes
  Insert size (bp): 4875
  Mutation: D10A and N863A in Cas9
  Promoter: CAG
  Cloning method: Gibson Cloning
  Sequencing primers: 5′ ctgctaaccatgttcatgcc; 3′ gcattacacgtcttgagc
Resource information
  A portion of this plasmid was derived from a plasmid made by: dCAS9-VP64 and MS2-P65-HSF1 cassettes are from Feng Zhang's lab (Addgene #61423 and #61425).
Terms and licenses: Academic/Nonprofit Terms; Industry Terms: Not Available to Industry
How to cite: PB-SAM was a gift from Ying Liu (Addgene plasmid # 102559 ; http://n2t.net/addgene:102559 ; RRID:Addgene_102559)
