>Addgene plasmid #102559 | PB-SAM | addgene partial sequence | sequence record 198594 | Addgene Partial NGS Result
TGGGCAACGTGCTGGTTATTGTGCTGTCTCATCATTTTGGCAAAGATTTACCATGAAAAGGCCGGCGGCC
ACGAAAAAGGCCGGCCAGGCAAAAAAGAAAAAGGACAAGAAGTACAGCATCGGCCTGGCCATCGGCACCA
ACTCTGTGGGCTGGGCCGTGATCACCGACGAGTACAAGGTGCCCAGCAAGAAATTCAAGGTGCTGGGCAA
CACCGACCGGCACAGCATCAAGAAGAACCTGATCGGAGCCCTGCTGTTCGACAGCGGCGAAACAGCCGAG
GCCACCCGGCTGAAGAGAACCGCCAGAAGAAGATACACCAGACGGAAGAACCGGATCTGCTATCTGCAAG
AGATCTTCAGCAACGAGATGGCCAAGGTGGACGACAGCTTCTTCCACAGACTGGAAGAGTCCTTCCTGGT
GGAAGAGGATAAGAAGCACGAGCGGCACCCCATCTTCGGCAACATCGTGGACGAGGTGGCCTACCACGAG
AAGTACCCCACCATCTACCACCTGAGAAAGAAACTGGTGGACAGCACCGACAAGGCCGACCTGCGGCTGA
TCTATCTGGCCCTGGCCCACATGATCAAGTTCCGGGGCCACTTCCTGATCGAGGGCGACCTGAACCCCGA
CAACAGCGACGTGGACAAGCTGTTCATCCAGCTGGTGCAGACCTACAACCAGCTGTTCGAGGAAAACCCC
ATCAACGCCAGCGGCGTGGACGCCAAGGCCATCCTGTCTGCCAGACTGAGCAAGAGCAGACGGCTGGAAA
ATCTGATCGCCCAGCTGCCCGGCGAGAAGAAGAATGGCCTGTTCGGCAACCTGATTGCCCTGAGCCTGGG
CCTGACCCCCAACTTCAAGAGCAACTTCGACCTGGCCGAGGATGCCAAACTGCAGCTGAGCAAGGACACC
TACGACGACGACCTGGACAACCTGCTGGCCCAGATCGGCGACCAGTACGCCGACCTGTTTCTGGCCGCCA
AGAACCTGTCCGACGCCATCCTGCTGAGCGACATCCTGAGAGTGAACACCGAGATCACCAAGGCCCCCCT
GAGCGCCTCTATGATCAAGAGATACGACGAGCACCACCAGGACCTGACCCTGCTGAAAGCTCTCGTGCGG
CAGCAGCTGCCTGAGAAGTACAAAGAGATTTTCTTCGACCAGAGCAAGAACGGCTACGCCGGCTACATTG
ACGGCGGAGCCAGCCAGGAAGAGTTCTACAAGTTCATCAAGCCCATCCTGGAAAAGATGGACGGCACCGA
GGAACTGCTCGTGAAGCTGAACAGAGAGGACCTGCTGCGGAAGCAGCGGACCTTCGACAACGGCAGCATC
CCCCACCAGATCCACCTGGGAGAGCTGCACGCCATTCTGCGGCGGCAGGAAGATTTTTACCCATTCCTGA
AGGACAACCGGGAAAAGATCGAGAAGATCCTGACCTTCCGCATCCCCTACTACGTGGGCCCTCTGGCCAG
GGGAAACAGCAGATTCGCCTGGATGACCAGAAAGAGCGAGGAAACCATCACCCCCTGGAACTTCGAGGAA
GTGGTGGACAAGGGCGCTTCCGCCCAGAGCTTCATCGAGCGGATGACCAACTTCGATAAGAACCTGCCCA
ACGAGAAGGTGCTGCCCAAGCACAGCCTGCTGTACGAGTACTTCACCGTGTATAACGAGCTGACCAAAGT
GAAATACGTGACCGAGGGAATGAGAAAGCCCGCCTTCCTGAGCGGCGAGCAGAAAAAGGCCATCGTGGAC
CTGCTGTTCAAGACCAACCGGAAAGTGACCGTGAAGCAGCTGAAAGAGGACTACTTCAAGAAAATCGAGT
GCTTCGACTCCGTGGAAATCTCCGGCGTGGAAGATCGGTTCAACGCCTCCCTGGGCACATACCACGATCT
GCTGAAAATTATCAAGGACAAGGACTTCCTGGACAATGAGGAAAACGAGGACATTCTGGAAGATATCGTG
CTGACCCTGACACTGTTTGAGGACAGAGAGATGATCGAGGAACGGCTGAAAACCTATGCCCACCTGTTCG
ACGACAAAGTGATGAAGCAGCTGAAGCGGCGGAGATACACCGGCTGGGGCAGGCTGAGCCGGAAGCTGAT
CAACGGCATCCGGGACAAGCAGTCCGGCAAGACAATCCTGGATTTCCTGAAGTCCGACGGCTTCGCCAAC
AGAAACTTCATGCAGCTGATCCACGACGACAGCCTGACCTTTAAAGAGGACATCCAGAAAGCCCAGGTGT
CCGGCCAGGGCGATAGCCTGCACGAGCACATTGCCAATCTGGCCGGCAGCCCCGCCATTAAGAAGGGCAT
CCTGCAGACAGTGAAGGTGGTGGACGAGCTCGTGAAAGTGATGGGCCGGCACAAGCCCGAGAACATCGTG
ATCGAAATGGCCAGAGAGAACCAGACCACCCAGAAGGGACAGAAGAACAGCCGCGAGAGAATGAAGCGGA
TCGAAGAGGGCATCAAAGAGCTGGGCAGCCAGATCCTGAAAGAACACCCCGTGGAAAACACCCAGCTGCA
GAACGAGAAGCTGTACCTGTACTACCTGCAGAATGGGCGGGATATGTACGTGGACCAGGAACTGGACATC
AACCGGCTGTCCGACTACGATGTGGACCACATCGTGCCTCAGAGCTTTCTGAAGGACGACTCCATCGACA
ACAAGGTGCTGACCAGAAGCGACAAGGCCCGGGGCAAGAGCGACAACGTGCCCTCCGAAGAGGTCGTGAA
GAAGATGAAGAACTACTGGCGGCAGCTGCTGAACGCCAAGCTGATTACCCAGAGAAAGTTCGACAATCTG
ACCAAGGCCGAGAGAGGCGGCCTGAGCGAACTGGATAAGGCCGGCTTCATCAAGAGACAGCTGGTGGAAA
CCCGGCAGATCACAAAGCACGTGGCACAGATCCTGGACTCCCGGATGAACACTAAGTACGACGAGAATGA
CAAGCTGATCCGGGAAGTGAAAGTGATCACCCTGAAGTCCAAGCTGGTGTCCGATTTCCGGAAGGATTTC
CAGTTTTACAAAGTGCGCGAGATCAACAACTACCACCACGCCCACGACGCCTACCTGAACGCCGTCGTGG
GAACCGCCCTGATCAAAAAGTACCCTAAGCTGGAAAGCGAGTTCGTGTACGGCGACTACAAGGTGTACGA
CGTGCGGAAGATGATCGCCAAGAGCGAGCAGGAAATCGGCAAGGCTACCGCCAAGTACTTCTTCTACAGC
AACATCATGAACTTTTTCAAGACCGAGATTACCCTGGCCAACGGCGAGATCCGGAAGCGGCCTCTGATCG
AGACAAACGGCGAAACCGGGGAGATCGTGTGGGATAAGGGCCGGGATTTTGCCACCGTGCGGAAAGTGCT
GAGCATGCCCCAAGTGAATATCGTGAAAAAGACCGAGGTGCAGACAGGCGGCTTCAGCAAAGAGTCTATC
CTGCCCAAGAGGAACAGCGATAAGCTGATCGCCAGAAAGAAGGACTGGGACCCTAAGAAGTACGGCGGCT
TCGACAGCCCCACCGTGGCCTATTCTGTGCTGGTGGTGGCCAAAGTGGAAAAGGGCAAGTCCAAGAAACT
GAAGAGTGTGAAAGAGCTGCTGGGGATCACCATCATGGAAAGAAGCAGCTTCGAGAAGAATCCCATCGAC
TTTCTGGAAGCCAAGGGCTACAAAGAAGTGAAAAAGGACCTGATCATCAAGCTGCCTAAGTACTCCCTGT
TCGAGCTGGAAAACGGCCGGAAGAGAATGCTGGCCTCTGCCGGCGAACTGCAGAAGGGAAACGAACTGGC
CCTGCCCTCCAAATATGTGAACTTCCTGTACCTGGCCAGCCACTATGAGAAGCTGAAGGGCTCCCCCGAG
GATAATGAGCAGAAACAGCTGTTTGTGGAACAGCACAAGCACTACCTGGACGAGATCATCGAGCAGATCA
GCGAGTTCTCCAAGAGAGTGATCCTGGCCGACGCTAATCTGGACAAAGTGCTGTCCGCCTACAACAAGCA
CCGGGATAAGCCCATCAGAGAGCAGGCCGAGAATATCATCCACCTGTTTACCCTGACCAATCTGGGAGCC
CCTGCCGCCTTCAAGTACTTTGACACCACCATCGACCGGAAGAGGTACACCAGCACCAAAGAGGTGCTGG
ACGCCACCCTGATCCACCAGAGCATCACCGGCCTGTACGAGACACGGATCGACCTGTCTCAGCTGGGAGG
CGACAGCGCTGGAGGAGGTGGAAGCGGAGGAGGAGGAAGCGGAGGAGGAGGTAGCGGACCTAAGAAAAAG
AGGAAGGTGGCGGCCGCTGGATCCGGACGGGCTGACGCATTGGACGATTTTGATCTGGATATGCTGGGAA
GTGACGCCCTCGATGATTTTGACCTTGACATGCTTGGTTCGGATGCCCTTGATGACTTTGACCTCGACAT
GCTCGGCAGTGACGCCCTTGATGATTTCGACCTGGACATGCTGATTAACTGTACAGGCAGTGGAGAGGGC
AGAGGAAGTCTGCTAACATGCGGTGACGTCGAGGAGAATCCTGGCCCAATGGCCAAGCCTTTGTCTCAAG
AAGAATCCACCCTCATTGAAAGAGCAACGGCTACAATCAACAGCATCCCCATCTCTGAAGACTACAGCGT
CGCCAGCGCAGCTCTCTCTAGCGACGGCCGCATCTTCACTGGTGTCAATGTATATCATTTTACTGGGGGA
CCTTGTGCAGAACTCGTGGTGCTGGGCACTGCTGCTGCTGCGGCAGCTGGCAACCTGACTTGTATCGTCG
CGATCGGAAATGAGAACAGGGGCATCTTGAGCCCCTGCGGACGGTGCCGACAGGTGCTTCTCGATCTGCA
TCCTGGGATCAAAGCCATAGTGAAGGACAGTGATGGACAGCCGACGGCAGTTGGGATTCGTGAATTGCTG
CCCTCTGGTTATGTGTGGGAGGGCTAAAAATGTCGACGGTACCGCGGGCCCGGGATCCTCTAGATCATAA
TCAGCCATACCACATTTGTAGAGGTTTTACTTGCTTTAAAAAACCTCCCACACCTCCCCCTGAACCTGAA
ACATAAAATGAATGCAATTGTTGTTGTTAACTTGTTTATTGCAGCTTATAATGGTTACAAATAAAGCAAT
AGCATCACAAATTTCACAAATAAAGCATTTTTTTCACTGCATTCTAGTTGTGGTTTGTCCAAACTCATCA
ATGTATCTTAATTTAAATCCATCGAAGCAGCTCCAGTCTACACAATCGCTCAAGACGTGTAATGCTTTTA
TTATATATTAGTCACGATATCTATAACAAGAAAATATATATATAATAAGTTATCACGTAAGTAGAACATG
AAATAACAATATAATTATCGTATGAGTTAAATCTTAAAAGTCACGTAAAAGATAATCATGCGTCATTTTG
ACTCACGCGGTCGTTATAGTTCAAAATCAGTGACACTTACCGCATTGACAAGCACGCCTCACGGGAGCTC
CAAGCGGCGACTGAGATGTCCTAAATGCACAGCGACGGATTCGCGCTATTTAGAAAGAGAGAGCAATATT
TCAAGAATGCATGCGTCAATTTTACGCAGACTATCTTTCTAGGGTTAAAAAAGATTTGCGCTTTACTCGA
CCTAAACTTTAAACACGTCATAGAATCTTCGTTTGACAAAAACCACATTGTGGGGTACCGAGCTCGAATT
CATCGATGATATCAGATCTGCCGGTCTCCCTATAGTGAGTCGTATTAATTTCGATAAGCCAGGTTAACCT
GCATTAATGAATCGGCCAACGCGCGGGGAGAGGCGGTTTGCGTATTGGGCGCTCTTCCGCTTCCTCGCTC
ACTGACTCGCTGCGCTCGGTCGTTCGGCTGCGGCGAGCGGTATCAGCTCACTCAAAGGCGGTAATACGGT
TATCCACAGAATCAGGGGATAACGCAGGAAAGAACATGTGAGCAAAAGGCCAGCAAAAGGCCAGGAACCG
TAAAAAGGCCGCGTTGCTGGCGTTTTTCCATAGGCTCCGCCCCCCTGACGAGCATCACAAAAATCGACGC
TCAAGTCAGAGGTGGCGAAACCCGACAGGACTATAAAGATACCAGGCGTTTCCCCCTGGAAGCTCCCTCG
TGCGCTCTCCTGTTCCGACCCTGCCGCTTACCGGATACCTGTCCGCCTTTCTCCCTTCGGGAAGCGTGGC
GCTTTCTCATAGCTCACGCTGTAGGTATCTCAGTTCGGTGTAGGTCGTTCGCTCCAAGCTGGGCTGTGTG
CACGAACCCCCCGTTCAGCCCGACCGCTGCGCCTTATCCGGTAACTATCGTCTTGAGTCCAACCCGGTAA
GACACGACTTATCGCCACTGGCAGCAGCCACTGGTAACAGGATTAGCAGAGCGAGGTATGTAGGCGGTGC
TACAGAGTTCTTGAAGTGGTGGCCTAACTACGGCTACACTAGAAGAACAGTATTTGGTATCTGCGCTCTG
CTGAAGCCAGTTACCTTCGGAAAAAGAGTTGGTAGCTCTTGATCCGGCAAACAAACCACCGCTGGTAGCG
GTGGTTTTTTTGTTTGCAAGCAGCAGATTACGCGCAGAAAAAAAGGATCTCAAGAAGATCCTTTGATCTT
TTCTACGGGGTCTGACGCTCAGTGGAACGAAAACTCACGTTAAGGGATTTTGGTCATGAGATTATCAAAA
AGGATCTTCACCTAGATCCTTTTAAATTAAAAATGAAGTTTTAAATCAATCTAAAGTATATATGAGTAAA
CTTGGTCTGACAGTTACCAATGCTTAATCAGTGAGGCACCTATCTCAGCGATCTGTCTATTTCGTTCATC
CATAGTTGCCTGACTCCCCGTCGTGTAGATAACTACGATACGGGAGGGCTTACCATCTGGCCCCAGTGCT
GCAATGATACCGCGAGACCCACGCTCACCGGCTCCAGATTTATCAGCAATAAACCAGCCAGCCGGAAGGG
CCGAGCGCAGAAGTGGTCCTGCAACTTTATCCGCCTCCATCCAGTCTATTAATTGTTGCCGGGAAGCTAG
AGTAAGTAGTTCGCCAGTTAATAGTTTGCGCAACGTTGTTGCCATTGCTACAGGCATCGTGGTGTCACGC
TCGTCGTTTGGTATGGCTTCATTCAGCTCCGGTTCCCAACGATCAAGGCGAGTTACATGATCCCCCATGT
TGTGCAAAAAAGCGGTTAGCTCCTTCGGTCCTCCGATCGTTGTCAGAAGTAAGTTGGCCGCAGTGTTATC
ACTCATGGTTATGGCAGCACTGCATAATTCTCTTACTGTCATGCCATCCGTAAGATGCTTTTCTGTGACT
GGTGAGTACTCAACCAAGTCATTCTGAGAATAGTGTATGCGGCGACCGAGTTGCTCTTGCCCGGCGTCAA
TACGGGATAATACCGCGCCACATAGCAGAACTTTAAAAGTGCTCATCATTGGAAAACGTTCTTCGGGGCG
AAAACTCTCAAGGATCTTACCGCTGTTGAGATCCAGTTCGATGTAACCCACTCGTGCACCCAACTGATCT
TCAGCATCTTTTACTTTCACCAGCGTTTCTGGGTGAGCAAAAACAGGAAGGCAAAATGCCGCAAAAAAGG
GAATAAGGGCGACACGGAAATGTTGAATACTCATACTCTTCCTTTTTCAATATTATTGAAGCATTTATCA
GGGTTATTGTCTCATGAGCGGATACATATTTGAATGTATTTAGAAAAATAAACAAATAGGGGTTCCGCGC
ACATTTCCCCGAAAAGTGCCACCTGACGTCTAAGAAACCATTATTATCATGACATTAACCTATAAAAATA
GGCGTATCACGAGGCCCTTTCGTCTCGCGCGTTTCGGTGATGACGGTGAAAACCTCTGACACATGCAGCT
CCCGGAGACGGTCACAGCTTGTCTGTAAGCGGATGCCGGGAGCAGACAAGCCCGTCAGGGCGCGTCAGCG
GGTGTTGGCGGGTGTCGGGGCTGGCTTAACTATGCGGCATCAGAGCAGATTGTACTGAGAGTGCACCATA
TGGACATATTGTCGTTAGAACGCGGCTACAATTAATACATAACCTTATGTATCATACACATACGATTTAG
GTGACACTATAGAACTCGACCTCGAGGCTGGCACGACAGGTTTCCCGACTGGAAAGCGGGCAGTGAGCGC
AACGCAATTAATGTGAGTTAGCTCACTCATTAGGCACCCCAGGCTTTACACTTTATGCTTCCGGCTCGTA
TGTTGTGTGGAATTGTGAGCGGATAACAATTTCACACAGGAAACAGCTATGACCATGATTACGCCAAGCT
CGAAATTAACCCTCACTAAAGGGAACAAAAGCTGGAGCTCGTCTTTGATCAAAACGCAAATCGACGAAAA
TGTGTCGGACAATATCAAGTCGATGAGCGAAAAACTAAAAAGGCTAGAATACGACAATCTCACAGACAGC
GTTGAGATATACGGTATTCACGACAGCAGGCTGAATAATAAAAAAATTAGAAACTATTATTTAACCCTAG
AAAGATAATCATATTGTGACGTACGTTAAAGATAATCATGCGTAAAATTGACGCATGTGTTTTATCGATC
TGTATATCGAGGTTTATTTATTAATTTGAATAGATATTAAGTTTTATTATATTTACACTTACATACTAAT
AATAAATTCAACAAACAATTTATTTATGTTTATTTATTTATTAAAAAAAAACAAAAACTCAAAATTTCTT
CTATAAAGTAACAAAACTTTTAAACATTCTCTCTTTTACAAAAATAAACTTATTTTGTACTTTAAAAACA
GTCATGTTGTATTATAAAATAAGTAATTAGCTTAACTTATACATAATAGAAACAAATTATACTTATTAAT
TAATCGTGAGGCTCCGGTGCCCGTCAGTGGGCAGAGCGCACATCGCCCACAGTCCCCGAGAAGTTGGGGG
GAGGGGTCGGCAATTGAACCGGTGCCTAGAGAAGGTGGCGCGGGGTAAACTGGGAAAGTGATGTCGTGTA
CTGGCTCCGCCTTTTTCCCGAGGGTGGGGGAGAACCGTATATAAGTGCAGTAGTCGCCGTGAACGTTCTT
TTTCGCAACGGGTTTGCCGCCAGAACACAGGTAAGTGCCGTGTGTGGTTCCCGCGGGCCTGGCCTCTTTA
CGGGTTATGGCCCTTGCGTGCCTTGAATTACTTCCACCTGGCTGCAGTACGTGATTCTTGATCCCGAGCT
TCGGGTTGGAAGTGGGTGGGAGAGTTCGAGGCCTTGCGCTTAAGGAGCCCCTTCGCCTCGTGCTTGAGTT
GAGGCCTGGCCTGGGCGCTGGGGCCGCCGCGTGCGAATCTGGTGGCACCTTCGCGCCTGTCTCGCTGCTT
TCGATAAGTCTCTAGCCATTTAAAATTTTTGATGACCTGCTGCGACGCTTTTTTTCTGGCAAGATAGTCT
TGTAAATGCGGGCCAAGATCTGCACACTGGTATTTCGGTTTTTGGGGCCGCGGGCGGCGACGGGGCCCGT
GCGTCCCAGCGCACATGTTCGGCGAGGCGGGGCCTGCGAGCGCGGCCACCGAGAATCGGACGGGGGTAGT
CTCAAGCTGGCCGGCCTGCTCTGGTGCCTGGCCTCGCGCCGCCGTGTATCGCCCCGCCCTGGGCGGCAAG
GCTGGCCCGGTCGGCACCAGTTGCGTGAGCGGAAAGATGGCCGCTTCCCGGCCCTGCTGCAGGGAGCTCA
AAATGGAGGACGCGGCGCTCGGGAGAGCGGGCGGGTGAGTCACCCACACAAAGGAAAAGGGCCTTTCCGT
CCTCAGCCGTCGCTTCATGTGACTCCACGGAGTACCGGGCGCCGTCCAGGCACCTCGATTAGTTCTCGAG
CTTTTGGAGTACGTCGTCTTTAGGTTGGGGGGAGGGGTTTTATGCGATGGAGTTTCCCCACACTGAGTGG
GTGGAGACTGAAGTTAGGCCAGCTTGGCACTTGATGTAATTCTCCTTGGAATTTGCCCTTTTTGAGTTTG
GATCTTGGTTCATTCTCAAGCCTCAGACAGTGGTTCAAAGTTTTTTTCTTCCATTTCAGGTGTCGTGAAG
GTTTACCATGGCTTCAAACTTTACTCAGTTCGTGCTCGTGGACAATGGTGGGACAGGGGATGTGACAGTG
GCTCCTTCTAATTTCGCTAATGGGGTGGCAGAGTGGATCAGCTCCAACTCACGGAGCCAGGCCTACAAGG
TGACATGCAGCGTCAGGCAGTCTAGTGCCCAGAAGAGAAAGTATACCATCAAGGTGGAGGTCCCCAAAGT
GGCTACCCAGACAGTGGGCGGAGTCGAACTGCCTGTCGCCGCTTGGAGGTCCTACCTGAACATGGAGCTC
ACTATCCCAATTTTCGCTACCAATTCTGACTGTGAACTCATCGTGAAGGCAATGCAGGGGCTCCTCAAAG
ACGGTAATCCTATCCCTTCCGCCATCGCCGCTAACTCAGGTATCTACAGCGCTGGAGGAGGTGGAAGCGG
AGGAGGAGGAAGCGGAGGAGGAGGTAGCGGACCTAAGAAAAAGAGGAAGGTGGCGGCCGCTGGATCCCCT
TCAGGGCAGATCAGCAACCAGGCCCTGGCTCTGGCCCCTAGCTCCGCTCCAGTGCTGGCCCAGACTATGG
TGCCCTCTAGTGCTATGGTGCCTCTGGCCCAGCCACCTGCTCCAGCCCCTGTGCTGACCCCAGGACCACC
CCAGTCACTGAGCGCTCCAGTGCCCAAGTCTACACAGGCCGGCGAGGGGACTCTGAGTGAAGCTCTGCTG
CACCTGCAGTTCGACGCTGATGAGGACCTGGGAGCTCTGCTGGGGAACAGCACCGATCCCGGAGTGTTCA
CAGATCTGGCCTCCGTGGACAACTCTGAGTTTCAGCAGCTGCTGAATCAGGGCGTGTCCATGTCTCATAG
TACAGCCGAACCAATGCTGATGGAGTACCCCGAAGCCATTACCCGGCTGGTGACCGGCAGCCAGCGGCCC
CCCGACCCCGCTCCAACTCCCCTGGGAACCAGCGGCCTGCCTAATGGGCTGTCCGGAGATGAAGACTTCT
CAAGCATCGCTGATATGGACTTTAGTGCCCTGCTGTCACAGATTTCCTCTAGTGGGCAGGGAGGAGGTGG
AAGCGGCTTCAGCGTGGACACCAGTGCCCTGCTGGACCTGTTCAGCCCCTCGGTGACCGTGCCCGACATG
AGCCTGCCTGACCTTGACAGCAGCCTGGCCAGTATCCAAGAGCTCCTGTCTCCCCAGGAGCCCCCCAGGC
CTCCCGAGGCAGAGAACAGCAGCCCGGATTCAGGGAAGCAGCTGGTGCACTACACAGCGCAGCCGCTGTT
CCTGCTGGACCCCGGCTCCGTGGACACCGGGAGCAACGACCTGCCGGTGCTGTTTGAGCTGGGAGAGGGC
TCCTACTTCTCCGAAGGGGACGGCTTCGCCGAGGACCCCACCATCTCCCTGCTGACAGGCTCGGAGCCTC
CCAAAGCCAAGGACCCCACTGTCTCCTGTACAGGCAGTGGAGAGGGCAGAGGAAGTCTGCTAACATGCGG
TGACGTCGAGGAGAATCCTGGCCCAACCATGAAAAAGCCTGAACTCACCGCTACCTCTGTCGAGAAGTTT
CTGATCGAAAAGTTCGACAGCGTCTCCGACCTGATGCAGCTCTCCGAGGGCGAAGAATCTCGGGCTTTCA
GCTTCGATGTGGGAGGGCGTGGATATGTCCTGCGGGTGAATAGCTGCGCCGATGGTTTCTACAAAGATCG
CTATGTTTATCGGCACTTTGCATCCGCCGCTCTCCCTATTCCCGAAGTGCTTGACATTGGGGAGTTCAGC
GAGAGCCTGACCTATTGCATCTCCCGCCGTGCACAGGGTGTCACCTTGCAAGACCTGCCTGAAACCGAAC
TGCCCGCTGTTCTCCAGCCCGTCGCCGAGGCCATGGATGCCATCGCTGCCGCCGATCTTAGCCAGACCAG
CGGGTTCGGCCCATTCGGACCTCAAGGAATCGGTCAATACACTACATGGCGCGATTTCATCTGCGCTATT
GCTGATCCCCATGTGTATCACTGGCAAACTGTGATGGACGACACCGTCAGTGCCTCCGTCGCCCAGGCTC
TCGATGAGCTGATGCTTTGGGCCGAGGACTGCCCCGAAGTCCGGCACCTCGTGCACGCCGATTTCGGCTC
CAACAATGTCCTGACCGACAATGGCCGCATAACAGCCGTCATTGACTGGAGCGAGGCCATGTTCGGGGAT
TCCCAATACGAGGTCGCCAACATCTTCTTCTGGAGGCCCTGGTTGGCTTGTATGGAGCAGCAGACCCGCT
ACTTCGAGCGGAGGCATCCCGAGCTTGCAGGATCTCCTCGGCTCCGGGCTTATATGCTCCGCATTGGTCT
TGACCAACTCTATCAGAGCTTGGTTGACGGCAATTTCGATGATGCAGCTTGGGCTCAGGGTCGCTGCGAC
GCAATCGTCCGGTCCGGAGCCGGGACTGTCGGGCGTACACAAATCGCCCGCAGAAGCGCTGCCGTCTGGA
CCGATGGCTGTGTGGAAGTGCTCGCCGATAGTGGAAACAGACGCCCCAGCACTCGTCCTAGGGCAAAGGA
TCTGCAGTAAAAACGATCATAATCAGCCATACCACATTTGTAGAGGTTTTACTTGCTTTAAAAAACCTCC
CACACCTCCCCCTGAACCTGAAACATAAAATGAATGCAATTGTCGTTGTTAACTTGTTTATTGCAGCTTA
TAATGGTTACAAATAAAGCAATAGCATCACAAATTTCACAAATAAAGCATTTTTTTCACTGCATTCTAGT
TGTGGTTTGTCCAAACTCATCAATGTATCTTAGACATTGATTATTGACTAGTTATTAATAGTAATCAATT
ACGGGGTCATTAGTTCATAGCCCATATATGGAGTTCCGCGTTACATAACTTACGGTAAATGGCCCGCCTG
GCTGACCGCCCAACGACCCCCGCCCATTGACGTCAATAATGACGTATGTTCCCATAGTAACGCCAATAGG
GACTTTCCATTGACGTCAATGGGTGGAGTATTTACGGTAAACTGCCCACTTGGCAGTACATCAAGTGTAT
CATATGCCAAGTACGCCCCCTATTGACGTCAATGACGGTAAATGGCCCGCCTGGCATTATGCCCAGTACA
TGACCTTATGGGACTTTCCTACTTGGCAGTACATCTACGTATTAGTCATCGCTATTACCATGGTCGAGGT
G
